>Addgene plasmid #203146 | Salsa-BC305-P4E3 | addgene full sequence | sequence record 421491 | Addgene NGS Result
AGCGCCCAATACGCAAACCGCCTCTCCCCGCGCGTTGGCCGATTCATTAATGCAGTCGAGGGATCTCCAT
AAGAGAAGAGGGACAGCTATGACTGGGAGTAGTCAGGAGAGGAGGAAAAATCTGGCTAGTAAAACATGTA
AGGAAAATTTTAGGGATGTTAAAGAAAAAAATAACACAAAACAAAATATAAAAAAAATCTAACCTCAAGT
CAAGGCTTTTCTATGGAATAAGGAATGGACAGCAGGGGGCTGTTTCATATACTGATGACCTCTTTATAGC
CAACCTTTGTTCATGGCAGCCAGCATATGGGCATATGTTGCCAAACTCTAAACCAAATACTCATTCTGAT
GTTTTAAATGATTTGCCCTCCCATATGTCCTTCCGAGTGAGAGACACAAAAAATTCCAACACACTATTGC
AATGAAAATAAATTTCCTTTATTAGCCAGAAGTCAGATGCTCAAGGGGCTTCATGATGTCCCCATAATTT
TTGGCAGAGGGAAAAAGATCGATCTCAGTGGTATTTGTGAGCCAGGGCATTGGCCACACCAGCCACCACC
TTCTGATAGGCAGCCTGCACCTGAGGAGTGAATTCTTTGCCAAAATGATGAGACAGCACAACAACCAGCA
CGTTGCCCAGGAGCTGTAGGAAAGAGAAGAAGGCATGAACATGGTTAGCAGAGGGGCCCGGTTTGGACTC
AGAGTATTTTATCCTCATCTCAAACAGTGTATATCATTGTAACCATAAAGAGAAAGGCAGGATGATGACC
AGGGTGTAGTTGTTTCTACCAATAAGAATATTTCCACGCCAGCCAGAATTTATATGCAGAAATATTCTAC
CTTATCATTTAATTATAACAATTGTTCTCTAAAACTGTGCTGAAGTACAATATAATATACCCTGATTGCC
TTGAAAAAAAAGTGATTAGAGAAAGTACTTACAATCTGACAAATAAACAAAAGTGAATTTAAAAATTCGT
TACAAATGCAAGCTAAAGTTTAACGAAAAAGTTACAGAAAATGAAAAGAAAATAAGAGGAGACAATGGTT
GTCAACAGAGTAGAAAGTGAAAGAAACAAAATTATCATGAGGGTCCATGGTGATACAAGGGACATCTTCC
CATTCTAAACAACACCCTGAAAACTTTGCCCCCTCCATATAACATGAATTTTACAATAGCGAAAAAGAAA
GAACAATCAAGGGTCCCCAAACTCACCCTGAAGTTCTCAGCTCTAGAGATATCGTCGAGGCCGCGCTAGC
GTTTAAACTGTCGACCTTAATTAAGAGATCTGCTCGAGGCGCGTCAGCTGACTAGAGGATCCCCGGGTAC
CGAGCTCGAATTCGGGGCCGCGGAGGCTGGATCGGTCCCGGTGTCTTCTATGGAGGTCAAAACAGCGTGG
ATGGCGTCTCCAGGCGATCTGACGGTTCACTAAACGAGCTCTGCTTATATAGGCCTCCCACCGTACACGC
CTACCTCGACCCGGGTACCGAGCTCGACTTTCACTTTTCTCTATCACTGATAGGGAGTGGTAAACTCGAC
TTTCACTTTTCTCTATCACTGATAGGGAGTGGTAAACTCGACTTTCACTTTTCTCTATCACTGATAGGGA
GTGGTAAACTCGACTTTCACTTTTCTCTATCACTGATAGGGAGTGGTAAACTCGACTTTCACTTTTCTCT
ATCACTGATAGGGAGTGGTAAACTCGACCTATATAAGCAGAGCTCGTTTAGTGAACCGTCAGATCGCCTG
GAGACGCCATCCACGCTGTTTTGACCTCCATAGAAGACACCGGGACCGATCCAGCCTCCGCGGCCCCGAA
TTCCTGCAGCGGCCGCTCTAGAACTAGTGGATCCCCGCGGATGGTGAGCAAGGGCGAGGAGCTGTTCACC
GGGGTGGTGCCCATCCTGGTCGAGCTGGACGGCGACGTAAACGGCCACAAGTTCAGCGTGTCCGGCGAGG
GCGAGGGCGATGCCACCTACGGCAAGCTGACCCTGAAGTTCATCTGCACCACCGGCAAGCTGCCCGTGCC
CTGGCCCACCCTCGTGACCACCCTGACCTACGGCGTGCAGTGCTTCAGCCGCTACCCCGACCACATGAAG
CAGCACGACTTCTTCAAGTCCGCCATGCCCGAAGGCTACGTCCAGGAGCGCACCATCTTCTTCAAGGACG
ACGGCAACTACAAGACCCGCGCCGAGGTGAAGTTCGAGGGCGACACCCTGGTGAACCGCATCGAGCTGAA
GGGCATCGACTTCAAGGAGGACGGCAACATCCTGGGGCACAAGCTGGAGTACAACTACAACAGCCACAAC
GTCTATATCATGGCCGACAAGCAGAAGAACGGCATCAAGGTGAACTTCAAGATCCGCCACAACATCGAGG
ACGGCAGCGTGCAGCTCGCCGACCACTACCAGCAGAACACCCCCATCGGCGACGGCCCCGTGCTGCTGCC
CGACAACCACTACCTGAGCACCCAGTCCGCCCTGAGCAAAGACCCCAACGAGAAGCGCGATCACATGGTC
CTGCTGGAGTTCGTGACCGCCGCCGGGATCACTCTCGGCATGGACGAGCTGTACAAGTAACGCTCCGAGG
GAATTCGATATCAAGCTTGTCGACCTAGTTCTAGAGGATCCAGACATGATAAGATACATTGATGAGTTTG
GACAAACCACAACTAGAATGCAGTGAAAAAAATGCTTTATTTGTGAAATTTGTGATGCTATTGCTTTATT
TGTAACCATTATAAGCTGCAATAAACAAGTTAACAACAACAATTGCATTCATTTTATGTTTCAGGTTCAG
GGGGAGGTGTGGGAGGTTTTTTAAAGCAAGTAAAACCTCTACAAATGTGGTATGGCTGATTATGATCCTG
CAAGCCTCGTCGTCCTGGCCGGACCACGCTATCTGTGCAAGGTCCCCGGCCCCGGACGCGCGCTCCATGA
GCAGAGCGCCCGCCGCCGAGGCGAAGACTCGGGCGGCGCCCTGCCCGTCCCACCAGGTCAACAGGCGGTA
ACCGGCCTCTTCATCGGGAATGCGCGCGACCTTCAGCATCGCCGGCATGTCCCCCTGGCGGACGGGAAGT
ATCCAGCTCGACCAAGCTGGCCGCGTCGAGTGAAGACGAAAGGGCCTCGTGATACGCCTATTTTTATAGG
TTAATGTCATGATAATAATGGTTTCTTAGACGTCAGGTGGCACTTTTCGGGGAAATGTGCGCGGAACCCC
TATTTGTTTATTTTTCTAAATACATTCAAATATGTATCCGCTCATGAGACAATAACCCTGATAAATGCTT
CAATAATATTGAAAAAGGAAGAGTATGAGTATTCAACATTTCCGTGTCGCCCTTATTCCCTTTTTTGCGG
CATTTTGCCTTCCTGTTTTTGCTCACCCAGAAACGCTGGTGAAAGTAAAAGATGCTGAAGATCAGTTGGG
TGCACGAGTGGGTTACATCGAACTGGATCTCAACAGCGGTAAGATCCTTGAGAGTTTTCGCCCCGAAGAA
CGTTTTCCAATGATGAGCACTTTTAAAGTTCTGCTATGTGGCGCGGTATTATCCCGTGTTGACGCCGGGC
AAGAGCAACTCGGTCGCCGCATACACTATTCTCAGAATGACTTGGTTGAGTACTCACCAGTCACAGAAAA
GCATCTTACGGATGGCATGACAGTAAGAGAATTATGCAGTGCTGCCATAACCATGAGTGATAACACTGCG
GCCAACTTACTTCTGACAACGATCGGAGGACCGAAGGAGCTAACCGCTTTTTTGCACAACATGGGGGATC
ATGTAACTCGCCTTGATCGTTGGGAACCGGAGCTGAATGAAGCCATACCAAACGACGAGCGTGACACCAC
GATGCCTGTAGCAATGGCAACAACGTTGCGCAAACTATTAACTGGCGAACTACTTACTCTAGCTTCCCGG
CAACAATTAATAGACTGGATGGAGGCGGATAAAGTTGCAGGACCACTTCTGCGCTCGGCCCTTCCGGCTG
GCTGGTTTATTGCTGATAAATCTGGAGCCGGTGAGCGTGGGTCTCGCGGTATCATTGCAGCACTGGGGCC
AGATGGTAAGCCCTCCCGTATCGTAGTTATCTACACGACGGGGAGTCAGGCAACTATGGATGAACGAAAT
AGACAGATCGCTGAGATAGGTGCCTCACTGATTAAGCATTGGTAACTGTCAGACCAAGTTTACTCATATA
TACTTTAGATTGATTTAAAACTTCATTTTTAATTTAAAAGGATCTAGGTGAAGATCCTTTTTGATAATCT
CATGACCAAAATCCCTTAACGTGAGTTTTCGTTCCACTGAGCGTCAGACCCCGTAGAAAAGATCAAAGGA
TCTTCTTGAGATCCTTTTTTTCTGCGCGTAATCTGCTGCTTGCAAACAAAAAAACCACCGCTACCAGCGG
TGGTTTGTTTGCCGGATCAAGAGCTACCAACTCTTTTTCCGAAGGTAACTGGCTTCAGCAGAGCGCAGAT
ACCAAATACTGTTCTTCTAGTGTAGCCGTAGTTAGGCCACCACTTCAAGAACTCTGTAGCACCGCCTACA
TACCTCGCTCTGCTAATCCTGTTACCAGTGGCTGCTGCCAGTGGCGATAAGTCGTGTCTTACCGGGTTGG
ACTCAAGACGATAGTTACCGGATAAGGCGCAGCGGTCGGGCTGAACGGGGGGTTCGTGCACACAGCCCAG
CTTGGAGCGAACGACCTACACCGAACTGAGATACCTACAGCGTGAGCTATGAGAAAGCGCCACGCTTCCC
GAAGGGAGAAAGGCGGACAGGTATCCGGTAAGCGGCAGGGTCGGAACAGGAGAGCGCACGAGGGAGCTTC
CAGGGGGAAACGCCTGGTATCTTTATAGTCCTGTCGGGTTTCGCCACCTCTGACTTGAGCGTCGATTTTT
GTGATGCTCGTCAGGGGGGCGGAGCCTATGGAAAAACGCCAGCAACGCGGCCTTTTTACGGTTCCTGGCC
TTTTGCTGGCCTTTTGCTCACATGTTCTTTCCTGCGTTATCCCCTGATTCTGTGGATAACCGTATTACCG
CCTTTGAGTGAGCTGATACCGCTCGCCGCAGCCGAACGACCGAGCGCAGCGAGTCAGTGAGCGAGGAAGC
GGAAG
Features (pLannotate 1.2.2; 17 found; start..end, strand, type, name):
      2..55      +  CDS            lacI (fragment): lac repressor; lacI; The lac repressor binds to the lac operator to inhibit transcription in E. coli. This inhibition can be relieved by adding lactose or isopropyl-β-D-thiogalactopyranoside (IPTG).
    388..443     -  polyA_signal   β-globin poly(A) signal: rabbit β-globin polyadenylation signal (Gil and Proudfoot, 1987)
    518..640     -  CDS            HBB: HBB_COLGU - Experimental evidence at transcript level: Swiss-Prot protein existence level 2. Involved in oxygen transport from the lung to the various peripheral tissues. From Colobus guereza (Mantled guereza) (Eastern black-and-white colobus monkey).
    644..1216    -  intron         β-globin intron: intron from rabbit β-globin gene
   1312..1343    -  misc_feature   MCS (fragment): pUC18/19 multiple cloning site
   1437..1475    -  promoter       minimal CMV promoter: human cytomegalovirus (CMV) immediate early promoter
   1493..1708    -  protein_bind   tetracycline response element (fragment): contains seven copies of the tetracycline operator tetO tetracycline repressor TetR
   1708..1753    +  promoter       TRE3GV promoter (fragment): 3rd-generation Tet-responsive promoter that can be activated by binding of Tet-On® 3G, optimized for retroviral and lentiviral vectors
   1829..1856    +  misc_feature   MCS (fragment): pBluescript multiple cloning site
   1861..2580    +  CDS            EGFP: the original enhanced GFP (Yang et al., 1996) mammalian codon-optimized
   2590..2613    +  misc_feature   MCS (fragment): pBluescript multiple cloning site
   2627..2761    -  polyA_signal   SV40 poly(A) signal: SV40 polyadenylation signal
   2784..2867    -  CDS            large T antigen (fragment): large T antigen from SV40 (simian virus 40)
   2861..3091    -  CDS            str (fragment): STR_KLEPN - Protein inferred from homology: Swiss-Prot protein existence level 3. The aminoglycoside phosphotransferases achieve inactivation of their antibiotic substrates by phosphorylation. From Klebsiella pneumoniae.
   3210..3314    +  promoter       AmpR promoter: bla
   3315..4175    +  CDS            AmpR: β-lactamase; bla; confers resistance to ampicillin, carbenicillin, and related antibiotics
   4346..4934    +  rep_origin     ori: high-copy-number ColE1/pMB1/pBR322/pUC origin of replication
