[The description below was written by a language model from this plasmid's Addgene catalogue record and pLannotate feature annotations shown in this document.]
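Description:
Salsa-BC305-P4E3 is a 5.1 kb mammalian expression plasmid built on the pCER206 backbone and serves as one member of a set of barcoded reporter plasmids for the PRESTO-Salsa multiplexed GPCR bioactivity screening system. It is maintained in E. coli as a high-copy plasmid through a ColE1/pUC-type origin of replication and is selected with ampicillin via the bla (AmpR) gene and its native promoter. The record lists no mammalian selection marker; short annotated fragments of lacI, an aminoglycoside phosphotransferase and SV40 large T antigen appear to be non-functional remnants of earlier cloning steps.

The synthetic insert, listed as EGFP/BC305 (about 730 bp, cloned between retained BsrGI and HindIII sites), places mammalian codon-optimised EGFP under a tetracycline response element, so expression depends on a tetracycline-controlled transactivator binding the tetO repeats. The feature table shows what looks like a bidirectional arrangement. A partial TRE3G-type promoter drives EGFP on the forward strand. In the opposite direction, a tetO array fragment with a minimal CMV promoter faces a multiple cloning site fragment, a rabbit β-globin intron, a short β-globin coding fragment and a β-globin polyadenylation signal. No coding insert is annotated in that second arm. An SV40 poly(A) signal lies just downstream of EGFP, although it is annotated on the reverse strand.

The BC305 barcode is not separately annotated, but the cloning sites suggest it sits at or just after the 3′ end of EGFP. It would therefore be carried on the reporter transcript and allow a sequencing-based readout of TRE activation when many such reporters are pooled.
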