Addgene plasmid #203146: Salsa-BC305-P4E3
Purpose: Expression of barcoded reporter plasmid for PRESTO-Salsa; EGFP/BC305
Depositing lab: Noah Palm. Depositing organization: Yale University. Publication: Highly multiplexed bioactivity screening reveals human and microbiota metabolome-GPCRome interactions. Chen H, Rosen CE, Gonzalez-Hernandez JA, Song D, Potempa J, Ring AM, Palm NW. Cell. 2023 Jul 6;186(14):3095-3110.e19. doi: 10.1016/j.cell.2023.05.024. Epub 2023 Jun 14. PubMed 37321219.
Backbone
  Vector backbone: pCER206
  Vector type: Mammalian Expression
Growth in bacteria
  Bacterial resistance: Ampicillin, 100 μg/mL
  Growth temperature: 37°C
  Growth strain: DH5alpha
  Copy number: High Copy
Gene/Insert
  Gene/Insert name: EGFP/BC305
  Species: Synthetic
  Insert size (bp): 730
  Promoter: Tet Response Element (TRE)
  Cloning method: Restriction Enzyme; 5′ cloning site BsrGI (not destroyed); 3′ cloning site HindIII (not destroyed)
  Sequencing primers: 5′ Custom primer (GAAGCGCGATCACATGG)
Terms and licenses: Academic/Nonprofit Terms; Industry Terms: Not Available to Industry
How to cite: Salsa-BC305-P4E3 was a gift from Noah Palm (Addgene plasmid # 203146 ; http://n2t.net/addgene:203146 ; RRID:Addgene_203146)
