>Addgene plasmid #203146 | Salsa-BC305-P4E3 | depositor partial sequence | sequence record 394019 | BC305
CGCTCCGAGG
